>Addgene plasmid #228480 | MZB116 | addgene full sequence | sequence record 455378 | Addgene NGS Result
CCCGATTTAGAGCTTGACGGGGAAAGCCGGCG
[124 nt withheld, positions 33-156]
CCCATTCGCCAATCCGGATATAGTTCCTCCTTTCAGCAAAAAACCCCTCAAGACCCGTTTAGAGGCCCCA
AGGGGTTATGCTAGTTATTGCTCAGCGGTGGCAGCAGCCAACTCAGCTTCCTTTCGGGCTTTGTTAGCAG
CCGGATCCTTATTAATGATGATGATGGTGGTGGTGATGATGATGTTCCAGGCCCTGCGCATCCCAGCTCA
GGCTCACTTTGTTGTTTTCCGCTTTCTGCACCCAATCGCCGTTCGCATCTTTGGTATGTTTGCGGCCCGC
TTCATCCACCGCCAGTTCGCTGCTGCGCACGCTCACATCCACGCGCAGGCCGTTCGCATCCATCGCGTTA
ATAAACTGATGGCCAAAGCCTTTCTGTTTATCATCGCTCACCAGGCTGCAGCCCACAATGCTAATATGAT
CCGGTTTGTTGTTAATGTTTTCCGCCTGGTTAAAGCTCTGCTGAAATTTCGCCAGTTTCACCGCCAGTTC
ATCCGCGCTATAGCCGCTCAGGCGGGTGTTGTTGGTTTCGCTATGATCGCGGCCATGGCCCACCAGCTGC
CAGCGCAGTTTGCCATCCAGTTTGCTCGGATCGCCATACACCACGCGATAGTTGCCATCGCTATCCAGCT
GCACCACCACGCTGCTTTCCGCATGTTTGCCCGCCAGGTTCGCCGCCGCTTTCGCCACCACCGGATCGTT
TTCCATCTGCACAATAATCTGGCCATCAAAGCGGGTTTCGCCGCCATCGGTGGTCGGGGTCACGGTAATC
GGGCCCCAGCTGTTCACGTTCTGGTTATGCAGAATTTTGCCATCCGCCAGGCTATTTAAATCATATGTAT
ATCTCCTTCTTAAAGTTAAACAAAATTATTTCTAGAGGGGAATTGTTATCCGCTCACAATTTCCCTATAG
TGAGTCGTATTAATTTCGCGGGATCGAGATCGATCTCGATCCTCTACGCCGGACGCATCGTGGCCGGCAT
CACCGGCGCCACAGGTGCGGTTGCTGGCGCCTATATCGCCGACATCACCGATGGGGAAGATCGGGCTCGC
CACTTCGGGCTCATGAGCGCTTGTTTCGGCGTGGGTATGGTGGCAGGCCCCGTGGCCGGGGGACTGTTGG
GCGCCATCTCCTTGCATGCACCATTCCTTGCGGCGGCGGTGCTCAACGGCCTCAACCTACTACTGGGCTG
CTTCCTAATGCAGGAGTCGCATAAGGGAGAGCGTCGAGATCCCGGACACCATCGAATGGCGCAAAACCTT
TCGCGGTATGGCATGATAGCGCCCGGAATAGAGTCAATTCAGGGTGGTGAATGTGAAACCAGTAACGTTA
TACGATGTCGCAGAGTATGCCGGTGTCTCTTATCAGACCGTTTCCCGCGTGGTGAACCAGGCCAGCCACG
TTTCTGCGAAAACGCGGGAAAAAGTGGAAGCGGCGATGGCGGAGCTGAATTACATTCCCAACCGCGTGGC
ACAACAACTGGCGGGCAAACAGTCGTTGCTGATTGGCGTTGCCACCTCCAGTCTGGCCCTGCACGCGCCG
TCGCAAATTGTCGCGGCGATTAAATCTCGCGCCGATCAACTGGGTGCCAGCGTGGTGGTGTCGATGGTAG
AACGAAGCGGCGTCGAAGCCTGTAAAGCGGCGGTGCACAATCTTCTCGCGCAACGCGTCAGTGGGCTGAT
CATTAACTATCCGCTGGATGACCAGGATGCCATTGCTGTGGAAGCTGCCTGCACTAATGTTCCGGCGTTA
TTTCTTGATGTCTCTGACCAGACACCCATCAACAGTATTATTTTCTCCCATGAAGACGGTACGCGACTGG
GCGTGGAGCATCTGGTCGCATTGGGTCACCAGCAAATCGCGCTGTTAGCGGGCCCATTAAGTTCTGTCTC
GGCGCGTCTGCGTCTGGCTGGCTGGCATAAATATCTCACTCGCAATCAAATTCAGCCGATAGCGGAACGG
GAAGGCGACTGGAGTGCCATGTCCGGTTTTCAACAAACCATGCAAATGCTGAATGAGGGCATCGTTCCCA
CTGCGATGCTGGTTGCCAACGATCAGATGGCGCTGGGCGCAATGCGCGCCATTACCGAGTCCGGGCTGCG
CGTTGGTGCGGACATCTCGGTAGTGGGATACGACGATACCGAAGACAGCTCATGTTATATCCCGCCGTTA
ACCACCATCAAACAGGATTTTCGCCTGCTGGGGCAAACCAGCGTGGACCGCTTGCTGCAACTCTCTCAGG
GCCAGGCGGTGAAGGGCAATCAGCTGTTGCCCGTCTCACTGGTGAAAAGAAAAACCACCCTGGCGCCCAA
TACGCAAACCGCCTCTCCCCGCGCGTTGGCCGATTCATTAATGCAGCTGGCACGACAGGTTTCCCGACTG
GAAAGCGGGCAGTGAGCGCAACGCAATTAATGTAAGTTAGCTCACTCATTAGGCACCGGGATCTCGACCG
ATGCCCTTGAGAGCCTTCAACCCAGTCAGCTCCTTCCGGTGGGCGCGGGGCATGACTATCGTCGCCGCAC
TTATGACTGTCTTCTTTATCATGCAACTCGTAGGACAGGTGCCGGCAGCGCTCTGGGTCATTTTCGGCGA
GGACCGCTTTCGCTGGAGCGCGACGATGATCGGCCTGTCGCTTGCGGTATTCGGAATCTTGCACGCCCTC
GCTCAAGCCTTCGTCACTGGTCCCGCCACCAAACGTTTCGGCGAGAAGCAGGCCATTATCGCCGGCATGG
CGGCCCCACGGGTGCGCATGATCGTGCTCCTGTCGTTGAGGACCCGGCTAGGCTGGCGGGGTTGCCTTAC
TGGTTAGCAGAATGAATCACCGATACGCGAGCGAACGTGAAGCGACTGCTGCTGCAAAACGTCTGCGACC
TGAGCAACAACATGAATGGTCTTCGGTTTCCGTGTTTCGTAAAGTCTGGAAACGCGGAAGTCAGCGCCCT
GCACCATTATGTTCCGGATCTGCATCGCAGGATGCTGCTGGCTACCCTGTGGAACACCTACATCTGTATT
AACGAAGCGCTGGCATTGACCCTGAGTGATTTTTCTCTGGTCCCGCCGCATCCATACCGCCAGTTGTTTA
CCCTCACAACGTTCCAGTAACCGGGCATGTTCATCATCAGTAACCCGTATCGTGAGCATCCTCTCTCGTT
TCATCGGTATCATTACCCCCATGAACAGAAATCCCCCTTACACGGAGGCATCAGTGACCAAACAGGAAAA
AACCGCCCTTAACATGGCCCGCTTTATCAGAAGCCAGACATTAACGCTTCTGGAGAAACTCAACGAGCTG
GACGCGGATGAACAGGCAGACATCTGTGAATCGCTTCACGACCACGCTGATGAGCTTTACCGCAGCTGCC
TCGCGCGTTTCGGTGATGACGGTGAAAACCTCTGACACATGCAGCTCCCGGAGACGGTCACAGCTTGTCT
GTAAGCGGATGCCGGGAGCAGACAAGCCCGTCAGGGCGCGTCAGCGGGTGTTGGCGGGTGTCGGGGCGCA
GCCATGACCCAGTCACGTAGCGATAGCGGAGTGTATACTGGCTTAACTATGCGGCATCAGAGCAGATTGT
ACTGAGAGTGCACCATTGCGGTGTGAAATACCGCACAGATGCGTAAGGAGAAAATACCGCATCAGGCGCT
CTTCCGCTTCCTCGCTCACTGACTCGCTGCGCTCGGTCGTTCGGCTGCGGCGAGCGGTATCAGCTCACTC
AAAGGCGGTAATACGGTTATCCACAGAATCAGGGGATAACGCAGGAAAGAACATGTGAGCAAAAGGCCAG
CAAAAGGCCAGGAACCGTAAAAAGGCCGCGTTGCTGGCGTTTTTCCATAGGCTCCGCCCCCCTGACGAGC
ATCACAAAAATCGACGCTCAAGTCAGAGGTGGCGAAACCCGACAGGACTATAAAGATACCAGGCGTTTCC
CCCTGGAAGCTCCCTCGTGCGCTCTCCTGTTCCGACCCTGCCGCTTACCGGATACCTGTCCGCCTTTCTC
CCTTCGGGAAGCGTGGCGCTTTCTCATAGCTCACGCTGTAGGTATCTCAGTTCGGTGTAGGTCGTTCGCT
CCAAGCTGGGCTGTGTGCACGAACCCCCCGTTCAGCCCGACCGCTGCGCCTTATCCGGTAACTATCGTCT
TGAGTCCAACCCGGTAAGACACGACTTATCGCCACTGGCAGCAGCCACTGGTAACAGGATTAGCAGAGCG
AGGTATGTAGGCGGTGCTACAGAGTTCTTGAAGTGGTGGCCTAACTACGGCTACACTAGAAGGACAGTAT
TTGGTATCTGCGCTCTGCTGAAGCCAGTTACCTTCGGAAAAAGAGTTGGTAGCTCTTGATCCGGCAAACA
AACCACCGCTGGTAGCGGTGGTTTTTTTGTTTGCAAGCAGCAGATTACGCGCAGAAAAAAAGGATCTCAA
GAAGATCCTTTGATCTTTTCTACGGGGTCTGACGCTCAGTGGAACGAAAACTCACGTTAAGGGATTTTGG
TCATGAACAATAAAACTGTCTGCTTACATAAACAGTAATACAAGGGGTGTTATGAGCCATATTCAACGGG
AAACGTCTTGCTCTAGGCCGCGATTAAATTCCAACATGGATGCTGATTTATATGGGTATAAATGGGCTCG
CGATAATGTCGGGCAATCAGGTGCGACAATCTATCGATTGTATGGGAAGCCCGATGCGCCAGAGTTGTTT
CTGAAACATGGCAAAGGTAGCGTTGCCAATGATGTTACAGATGAGATGGTCAGACTAAACTGGCTGACGG
AATTTATGCCTCTTCCGACCATCAAGCATTTTATCCGTACTCCTGATGATGCATGGTTACTCACCACTGC
GATCCCCGGGAAAACAGCATTCCAGGTATTAGAAGAATATCCTGATTCAGGTGAAAATATTGTTGATGCG
CTGGCAGTGTTCCTGCGCCGGTTGCATTCGATTCCTGTTTGTAATTGTCCTTTTAACAGCGATCGCGTAT
TTCGTCTCGCTCAGGCGCAATCACGAATGAATAACGGTTTGGTTGATGCGAGTGATTTTGATGACGAGCG
TAATGGCTGGCCTGTTGAACAAGTCTGGAAAGAAATGCATAAACTTTTGCCATTCTCACCGGATTCAGTC
GTCACTCATGGTGATTTCTCACTTGATAACCTTATTTTTGACGAGGGGAAATTAATAGGTTGTATTGATG
TTGGACGAGTCGGAATCGCAGACCGATACCAGGATCTTGCCATCCTATGGAACTGCCTCGGTGAGTTTTC
TCCTTCATTACAGAAACGGCTTTTTCAAAAATATGGTATTGATAATCCTGATATGAATAAATTGCAGTTT
CATTTGATGCTCGATGAGTTTTTCTAAGAATTAATTCATGAGCGGATACATATTTGAATGTATTTAGAAA
AATAAACAAATAGGGGTTCCGCGCACATTTCCCCGAAAAGTGCCACCTAAATTGTAAGCGTTAATATTTT
GTTAAAATTCGCGTTAAATTTTTGTTAAATCAGCTCATTTTTTAACCAATAGGCCGAAATCGGCAAAATC
CCTTATAAATCAAAAGAATAGACCGAGATAGGGT
[37 nt withheld, positions 5721-5757]
AAAGAACGTGGACTCCAACGTCAAAGG
[49 nt withheld, positions 5785-5833]
T
[60 nt withheld, positions 5835-5894]
Features (pLannotate 1.2.2; 18 found; start..end, strand, type, name):
    193..240     -  terminator     T7 terminator: transcription terminator for bacteriophage T7 RNA polymerase
    248..297     -  CDS            SET1 (fragment): solubility-enhancement tag derived from T7 phage gene 10B
    347..979     -  CDS            rtxA (fragment): MARTX_VIBCH - Also known as rtx From Vibrio cholerae serotype O1 (strain ATCC 39315 / El Tor Inaba N16961).
    998..1020    -  RBS            RBS: efficient ribosome binding site from bacteriophage T7 gene 10 (Olins and Rangwala, 1989)
   1039..1055    -  protein_bind   lac operator: The lac repressor binds to the lac operator to inhibit transcription in E. coli. This inhibition can be relieved by adding lactose or isopropyl-β-D-thiogalactopyranoside (IPTG). lac repressor encoded by lacI
   1060..1078    -  promoter       T7 promoter: promoter for bacteriophage T7 RNA polymerase
   1104..1383    +  CDS            TcR (fragment): tetracycline efflux protein; tet; confers resistance to tetracycline
   1391..1468    +  promoter       lacI promoter: lacI
   1469..2551    +  CDS            lacI: lac repressor; lacI; The lac repressor binds to the lac operator to inhibit transcription in E. coli. This inhibition can be relieved by adding lactose or isopropyl-β-D-thiogalactopyranoside (IPTG).
   2564..2585    +  protein_bind   CAP binding site: CAP binding activates transcription in the presence of cAMP. E. coli catabolite activator protein
   2600..2891    +  CDS            TcR (fragment): tetracycline efflux protein; tet; confers resistance to tetracycline
   2963..3343    -  CDS            YPB1_ECOLX: Protein predicted: Swiss-Prot protein existence level 4. From Escherichia coli.
   3360..3551    +  CDS            rop: Rop protein, which maintains plasmids at low copy number; rop
   3653..3792    +  misc_feature   bom: basis of mobility region from pBR322
   3978..4566    -  rep_origin     ori: high-copy-number ColE1/pMB1/pBR322/pUC origin of replication
   4688..5503    +  CDS            KanR: aminoglycoside phosphotransferase; aph(3')-Ia; confers resistance to kanamycin in bacteria or G418 (Geneticin®) in eukaryotes
   5512..5569    -  promoter       AmpR promoter (fragment): bla
   5622..156     -  rep_origin     f1 ori (across the origin) (sequence partly withheld): f1 bacteriophage origin of replication; arrow indicates direction of (+) strand synthesis
