[The description below was written by a language model from this plasmid's Addgene catalogue record and pLannotate feature annotations shown in this document.]
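Description:
MZB116 is an "empty" bacterial expression vector built on the pET29b backbone, designed so that a protein of interest can be fused at its C-terminus to a self-cleaving CPD-10xHis tag. No insert is present. Instead, the plasmid is linearised at a SwaI site and the coding sequence is added by Gibson, HiFi or similar DNA assembly. The catalogue lists the backbone as 5,225 bp, while the sequenced plasmid is 5,894 nt, which is consistent with the added tag cassette.

Expression follows the standard pET arrangement. A T7 promoter with an adjacent lac operator and the T7 gene 10 ribosome binding site drives transcription, which ends at the T7 terminator. A plasmid-borne lacI gene under its own promoter supplies repressor, so expression is IPTG-inducible in hosts that provide T7 RNA polymerase. Downstream of the RBS the feature table shows a fragment of Vibrio cholerae rtxA (the MARTX toxin), which corresponds to the CPD tag. CPD is generally understood to be the toxin's cysteine protease domain, which lets the fusion partner be released from the His-tagged portion after affinity capture, although the record does not describe the cleavage trigger. The depositor notes that most of the toxin's pathogenic regions are absent. The 10xHis tag is not annotated separately, and the short "SET1" hit just before the terminator is probably an automated-annotation artefact.

Propagation in E. coli relies on a pBR322-type ColE1 origin with rop and bom, consistent with the low copy number recorded. Selection is by kanamycin resistance (aph(3')-Ia), and an f1 origin is also present. The TcR fragments are non-functional backbone remnants.
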