Addgene plasmid #228480: MZB116
Purpose: (Empty Backbone) "Empty" C-terminal self-cleaving CPD-tag vector for rapid cloning/DNA Assembly via SwaI restriction enzyme site (bacterial expression)
Depositing lab: Richard Baker.
Backbone
  Vector backbone: pET29b
  Backbone size (bp): 5225
  Vector type: Bacterial Expression
  Promoter: T7 Promoter
  Tag / fusion protein: CPD-10xHis (C terminal on backbone)
Growth in bacteria
  Bacterial resistance: Kanamycin, 50 μg/mL
  Growth temperature: 37°C
  Growth strain: DH5alpha
  Copy number: Low Copy
Gene/Insert
  Cloning method: Gibson Cloning
  Sequencing primers: 5′ T7 Promoter; 3′ T7 Terminator
Terms and licenses: Academic/Nonprofit Terms; Industry Terms: Not Available to Industry
Depositor comments: This vector encodes for a portion of the Vibrio cholerae MARTX (rtxA) toxin. A majority of the pathogenic portions of the toxin are not present, therefore regular caution should be exercised when expressing the fusion protein. "Empty" vector for rapid cloning via DNA Assembly (i.e. Gibson, HiFi, etc.) via SwaI linearization
How to cite: MZB116 was a gift from Richard Baker (Addgene plasmid # 228480 ; http://n2t.net/addgene:228480 ; RRID:Addgene_228480)
